>Addgene plasmid #139450 | LentiGuide-Neo-CTRLg1 | addgene full sequence | sequence record 308479 | Addgene NGS Result
CCCGGGTGCAAAGATGGATAAAGTTTTAAACAGAGAGGAATCTTTGCAGCTAATGGACCTTCTAGGTCTT
GAAAGGAGTGGGAATTGGCTCCGGTGCCCGTCAGTGGGCAGAGCGCACATCGCCCACAGTCCCCGAGAAG
TTGGGGGGAGGGGTCGGCAATTGATCCGGTGCCTAGAGAAGGTGGCGCGGGGTAAACTGGGAAAGTGATG
TCGTGTACTGGCTCCGCCTTTTTCCCGAGGGTGGGGGAGAACCGTATATAAGTGCAGTAGTCGCCGTGAA
CGTTCTTTTTCGCAACGGGTTTGCCGCCAGAACACAGGTAAGTGCCGTGTGTGGTTCCCGCGGGCCTGGC
CTCTTTACGGGTTATGGCCCTTGCGTGCCTTGAATTACTTCCACCTGGCTGCAGTACGTGATTCTTGATC
CCGAGCTTCGGGTTGGAAGTGGGTGGGAGAGTTCGAGGCCTTGCGCTTAAGGAGCCCCTTCGCCTCGTGC
TTGAGTTGAGGCCTGGCCTGGGCGCTGGGGCCGCCGCGTGCGAATCTGGTGGCACCTTCGCGCCTGTCTC
GCTGCTTTCGATAAGTCTCTAGCCATTTAAAATTTTTGATGACCTGCTGCGACGCTTTTTTTCTGGCAAG
ATAGTCTTGTAAATGCGGGCCAAGATCTGCACACTGGTATTTCGGTTTTTGGGGCCGCGGGCGGCGACGG
GGCCCGTGCGTCCCAGCGCACATGTTCGGCGAGGCGGGGCCTGCGAGCGCGGCCACCGAGAATCGGACGG
GGGTAGTCTCAAGCTGGCCGGCCTGCTCTGGTGCCTGGCCTCGCGCCGCCGTGTATCGCCCCGCCCTGGG
CGGCAAGGCTGGCCCGGTCGGCACCAGTTGCGTGAGCGGAAAGATGGCCGCTTCCCGGCCCTGCTGCAGG
GAGCTCAAAATGGAGGACGCGGCGCTCGGGAGAGCGGGCGGGTGAGTCACCCACACAAAGGAAAAGGGCC
TTTCCGTCCTCAGCCGTCGCTTCATGTGACTCCACGGAGTACCGGGCGCCGTCCAGGCACCTCGATTAGT
TCTCGAGCTTTTGGAGTACGTCGTCTTTAGGTTGGGGGGAGGGGTTTTATGCGATGGAGTTTCCCCACAC
TGAGTGGGTGGAGACTGAAGTTAGGCCAGCTTGGCACTTGATGTAATTCTCCTTGGAATTTGCCCTTTTT
GAGTTTGGATCTTGGTTCATTCTCAAGCCTCAGACAGTGGTTCAAAGTTTTTTTCTTCCATTTCAGGTGT
CGTGACGTACGGCCACCATGATTGAACAAGATGGATTGCACGCAGGTTCTCCGGCCGCTTGGGTGGAGAG
GCTATTCGGCTATGACTGGGCACAACAGACAATCGGCTGCTCTGATGCCGCCGTGTTCCGGCTGTCAGCG
CAGGGGCGCCCGGTTCTTTTTGTCAAGACCGACCTGTCCGGTGCCCTGAATGAACTGCAGGACGAGGCAG
CGCGGCTATCGTGGCTGGCCACGACGGGCGTTCCTTGCGCAGCTGTGCTCGACGTTGTCACTGAAGCGGG
AAGGGACTGGCTGCTATTGGGCGAAGTGCCGGGGCAGGATCTCCTGTCATCTCACCTTGCTCCTGCCGAG
AAAGTATCCATCATGGCTGATGCAATGCGGCGGCTGCATACGCTTGATCCGGCTACCTGCCCATTCGACC
ACCAAGCGAAACATCGCATCGAGCGAGCACGTACTCGGATGGAAGCCGGTCTTGTCGATCAGGATGATCT
GGACGAAGAGCATCAGGGGCTCGCGCCAGCCGAACTGTTCGCCAGGCTCAAGGCGCGCATGCCCGACGGC
GAGGATCTCGTCGTGACCCATGGCGATGCCTGCTTGCCGAATATCATGGTGGAAAATGGCCGCTTTTCTG
GATTCATCGACTGTGGCCGGCTGGGTGTGGCGGACCGCTATCAGGACATAGCGTTGGCTACCCGTGATAT
TGCTGAAGAGCTTGGCGGCGAATGGGCTGACCGCTTCCTCGTGCTTTACGGTATCGCCGCTCCCGATTCG
CAGCGCATCGCCTTCTATCGCCTTCTTGACGAGTTCTTCTGAACGCGTTAAGTCGACAATCAACCTCTGG
ATTACAAAATTTGTGAAAGATTGACTGGTATTCTTAACTATGTTGCTCCTTTTACGCTATGTGGATACGC
TGCTTTAATGCCTTTGTATCATGCTATTGCTTCCCGTATGGCTTTCATTTTCTCCTCCTTGTATAAATCC
TGGTTGCTGTCTCTTTATGAGGAGTTGTGGCCCGTTGTCAGGCAACGTGGCGTGGTGTGCACTGTGTTTG
CTGACGCAACCCCCACTGGTTGGGGCATTGCCACCACCTGTCAGCTCCTTTCCGGGACTTTCGCTTTCCC
CCTCCCTATTGCCACGGCGGAACTCATCGCCGCCTGCCTTGCCCGCTGCTGGACAGGGGCTCGGCTGTTG
GGCACTGACAATTCCGTGGTGTTGTCGGGGAAATCATCGTCCTTTCCTTGGCTGCTCGCCTGTGTTGCCA
CCTGGATTCTGCGCGGGACGTCCTTCTGCTACGTCCCTTCGGCCCTCAATCCAGCGGACCTTCCTTCCCG
CGGCCTGCTGCCGGCTCTGCGGCCTCTTCCGCGTCTTCGCCTTCGCCCTCAGACGAGTCGGATCTCCCTT
TGGGCCGCCTCCCCGCGTCGACTTTAAGACCAATGACTTACAAGGCAGCTGTAGATCTTAGCCACTTTTT
AAAAGAAAAGGGGGGACTGGAAGGGCTAATTCACTCCCAACGAAGACAAGATCTGCTTTTTGCTTGTACT
GGGTCTCTCTGGTTAGACCAGATCTGAGCCTGGGAGCTCTCTGGCTAACTAGGGAACCCACTGCTTAAGC
CTCAATAAAGCTTGCCTTGAGTGCTTCAAGTAGTGTGTGCCCGTCTGTTGTGTGACTCTGGTAACTAGAG
ATCCCTCAGACCCTTTTAGTCAGTGTGGAAAATCTCTAGCAGTACGTATAGTAGTTCATGTCATCTTATT
ATTCAGTATTTATAACTTGCAAAGAAATGAATATCAGAGAGTGAGAGGAACTTGTTTATTGCAGCTTATA
ATGGTTACAAATAAAGCAATAGCATCACAAATTTCACAAATAAAGCATTTTTTTCACTGCATTCTAGTTG
TGGTTTGTCCAAACTCATCAATGTATCTTATCATGTCTGGCTCTAGCTATCCCGCCCCTAACTCCGCCCA
TCCCGCCCCTAACTCCGCCCAGTTCCGCCCATTCTCCGCCCCATGGCTGACTAATTTTTTTTATTTATGC
AGAGGCCGAGGCCGCCTCGGCCTCTGAGCTATTCCAGAAGTAGTGAGGAGGCTTTTTTGGAGGCCTAGGG
ACGTACCCAATTCGCCCTATAGTGAGTCGTATTACGCGCGCTCACTGGCCGTCGTTTTACAACGTCGTGA
CTGGGAAAACCCTGGCGTTACCCAACTTAATCGCCTTGCAGCACATCCCCCTTTCGCCAGCTGGCGTAAT
AGCGAAGAGGCCCGCACCGATCGCCCTTCCCAACAGTTGCGCAGCCTGAATGGCGAATGGG
[124 nt withheld, positions 3562-3685]
C
[91 nt withheld, positions 3687-3777]
A
[49 nt withheld, positions 3779-3827]
CCTTTGACGTTGGAGTCCACGTTCTTT
[37 nt withheld, positions 3855-3891]
ACCCTATCTCGGTCTATTCTTTTGATTTATAAGGGATTTTGCCGATTTCGGCCTATTGGTTAAAAAATGA
GCTGATTTAACAAAAATTTAACGCGAATTTTAACAAAATATTAACGCTTACAATTTAGGTGGCACTTTTC
GGGGAAATGTGCGCGGAACCCCTATTTGTTTATTTTTCTAAATACATTCAAATATGTATCCGCTCATGAG
ACAATAACCCTGATAAATGCTTCAATAATATTGAAAAAGGAAGAGTATGAGTATTCAACATTTCCGTGTC
GCCCTTATTCCCTTTTTTGCGGCATTTTGCCTTCCTGTTTTTGCTCACCCAGAAACGCTGGTGAAAGTAA
AAGATGCTGAAGATCAGTTGGGTGCACGAGTGGGTTACATCGAACTGGATCTCAACAGCGGTAAGATCCT
TGAGAGTTTTCGCCCCGAAGAACGTTTTCCAATGATGAGCACTTTTAAAGTTCTGCTATGTGGCGCGGTA
TTATCCCGTATTGACGCCGGGCAAGAGCAACTCGGTCGCCGCATACACTATTCTCAGAATGACTTGGTTG
AGTACTCACCAGTCACAGAAAAGCATCTTACGGATGGCATGACAGTAAGAGAATTATGCAGTGCTGCCAT
AACCATGAGTGATAACACTGCGGCCAACTTACTTCTGACAACGATCGGAGGACCGAAGGAGCTAACCGCT
TTTTTGCACAACATGGGGGATCATGTAACTCGCCTTGATCGTTGGGAACCGGAGCTGAATGAAGCCATAC
CAAACGACGAGCGTGACACCACGATGCCTGTAGCAATGGCAACAACGTTGCGCAAACTATTAACTGGCGA
ACTACTTACTCTAGCTTCCCGGCAACAATTAATAGACTGGATGGAGGCGGATAAAGTTGCAGGACCACTT
CTGCGCTCGGCCCTTCCGGCTGGCTGGTTTATTGCTGATAAATCTGGAGCCGGTGAGCGTGGGTCTCGCG
GTATCATTGCAGCACTGGGGCCAGATGGTAAGCCCTCCCGTATCGTAGTTATCTACACGACGGGGAGTCA
GGCAACTATGGATGAACGAAATAGACAGATCGCTGAGATAGGTGCCTCACTGATTAAGCATTGGTAACTG
TCAGACCAAGTTTACTCATATATACTTTAGATTGATTTAAAACTTCATTTTTAATTTAAAAGGATCTAGG
TGAAGATCCTTTTTGATAATCTCATGACCAAAATCCCTTAACGTGAGTTTTCGTTCCACTGAGCGTCAGA
CCCCGTAGAAAAGATCAAAGGATCTTCTTGAGATCCTTTTTTTCTGCGCGTAATCTGCTGCTTGCAAACA
AAAAAACCACCGCTACCAGCGGTGGTTTGTTTGCCGGATCAAGAGCTACCAACTCTTTTTCCGAAGGTAA
CTGGCTTCAGCAGAGCGCAGATACCAAATACTGTTCTTCTAGTGTAGCCGTAGTTAGGCCACCACTTCAA
GAACTCTGTAGCACCGCCTACATACCTCGCTCTGCTAATCCTGTTACCAGTGGCTGCTGCCAGTGGCGAT
AAGTCGTGTCTTACCGGGTTGGACTCAAGACGATAGTTACCGGATAAGGCGCAGCGGTCGGGCTGAACGG
GGGGTTCGTGCACACAGCCCAGCTTGGAGCGAACGACCTACACCGAACTGAGATACCTACAGCGTGAGCT
ATGAGAAAGCGCCACGCTTCCCGAAGGGAGAAAGGCGGACAGGTATCCGGTAAGCGGCAGGGTCGGAACA
GGAGAGCGCACGAGGGAGCTTCCAGGGGGAAACGCCTGGTATCTTTATAGTCCTGTCGGGTTTCGCCACC
TCTGACTTGAGCGTCGATTTTTGTGATGCTCGTCAGGGGGGCGGAGCCTATGGAAAAACGCCAGCAACGC
GGCCTTTTTACGGTTCCTGGCCTTTTGCTGGCCTTTTGCTCACATGTTCTTTCCTGCGTTATCCCCTGAT
TCTGTGGATAACCGTATTACCGCCTTTGAGTGAGCTGATACCGCTCGCCGCAGCCGAACGACCGAGCGCA
GCGAGTCAGTGAGCGAGGAAGCGGAAGAGCGCCCAATACGCAAACCGCCTCTCCCCGCGCGTTGGCCGAT
TCATTAATGCAGCTGGCACGACAGGTTTCCCGACTGGAAAGCGGGCAGTGAGCGCAACGCAATTAATGTG
AGTTAGCTCACTCATTAGGCACCCCAGGCTTTACACTTTATGCTTCCGGCTCGTATGTTGTGTGGAATTG
TGAGCGGATAACAATTTCACACAGGAAACAGCTATGACCATGATTACGCCAAGCGCGCAATTAACCCTCA
CTAAAGGGAACAAAAGCTGGAGCTGCAAGCTTAATGTAGTCTTATGCAATACTCTTGTAGTCTTGCAACA
TGGTAACGATGAGTTAGCAACATGCCTTACAAGGAGAGAAAAAGCACCGTGCATGCCGATTGGTGGAAGT
AAGGTGGTACGATCGTGCCTTATTAGGAAGGCAACAGACGGGTCTGACATGGATTGGACGAACCACTGAA
TTGCCGCATTGCAGAGATATTGTATTTAAGTGCCTAGCTCGATACATAAACGGGTCTCTCTGGTTAGACC
AGATCTGAGCCTGGGAGCTCTCTGGCTAACTAGGGAACCCACTGCTTAAGCCTCAATAAAGCTTGCCTTG
AGTGCTTCAAGTAGTGTGTGCCCGTCTGTTGTGTGACTCTGGTAACTAGAGATCCCTCAGACCCTTTTAG
TCAGTGTGGAAAATCTCTAGCAGTGGCGCCCGAACAGGGACTTGAAAGCGAAAGGGAAACCAGAGGAGCT
CTCTCGACGCAGGACTCGGCTTGCTGAAGCGCGCACGGCAAGAGGCGAGGGGCGGCGACTGGTGAGTACG
CCAAAAATTTTGACTAGCGGAGGCTAGAAGGAGAGAGATGGGTGCGAGAGCGTCAGTATTAAGCGGGGGA
GAATTAGATCGCGATGGGAAAAAATTCGGTTAAGGCCAGGGGGAAAGAAAAAATATAAATTAAAACATAT
AGTATGGGCAAGCAGGGAGCTAGAACGATTCGCAGTTAATCCTGGCCTGTTAGAAACATCAGAAGGCTGT
AGACAAATACTGGGACAGCTACAACCATCCCTTCAGACAGGATCAGAAGAACTTAGATCATTATATAATA
CAGTAGCAACCCTCTATTGTGTGCATCAAAGGATAGAGATAAAAGACACCAAGGAAGCTTTAGACAAGAT
AGAGGAAGAGCAAAACAAAAGTAAGACCACCGCACAGCAAGCGGCCGCTGATCTTCAGACCTGGAGGAGG
AGATATGAGGGACAATTGGAGAAGTGAATTATATAAATATAAAGTAGTAAAAATTGAACCATTAGGAGTA
GCACCCACCAAGGCAAAGAGAAGAGTGGTGCAGAGAGAAAAAAGAGCAGTGGGAATAGGAGCTTTGTTCC
TTGGGTTCTTGGGAGCAGCAGGAAGCACTATGGGCGCAGCGTCAATGACGCTGACGGTACAGGCCAGACA
ATTATTGTCTGGTATAGTGCAGCAGCAGAACAATTTGCTGAGGGCTATTGAGGCGCAACAGCATCTGTTG
CAACTCACAGTCTGGGGCATCAAGCAGCTCCAGGCAAGAATCCTGGCTGTGGAAAGATACCTAAAGGATC
AACAGCTCCTGGGGATTTGGGGTTGCTCTGGAAAACTCATTTGCACCACTGCTGTGCCTTGGAATGCTAG
TTGGAGTAATAAATCTCTGGAACAGATTTGGAATCACACGACCTGGATGGAGTGGGACAGAGAAATTAAC
AATTACACAAGCTTAATACACTCCTTAATTGAAGAATCGCAAAACCAGCAAGAAAAGAATGAACAAGAAT
TATTGGAATTAGATAAATGGGCAAGTTTGTGGAATTGGTTTAACATAACAAATTGGCTGTGGTATATAAA
ATTATTCATAATGATAGTAGGAGGCTTGGTAGGTTTAAGAATAGTTTTTGCTGTACTTTCTATAGTGAAT
AGAGTTAGGCAGGGATATTCACCATTATCGTTTCAGACCCACCTCCCAACCCCGAGGGGACCCAGAGAGG
GCCTATTTCCCATGATTCCTTCATATTTGCATATACGATACAAGGCTGTTAGAGAGATAATTAGAATTAA
TTTGACTGTAAACACAAAGATATTAGTACAAAATACGTGACGTAGAAAGTAATAATTTCTTGGGTAGTTT
GCAGTTTTAAAATTATGTTTTAAAATGGACTATCATATGCTTACCGTAACTTGAAAGTATTTCGATTTCT
TGGCTTTATATATCTTGTGGAAAGGACGAAACACCGAGCACGTAATGTCCGTGGATGTTTTAGAGCTAGA
AATAGCAAGTTAAAATAAGGCTAGTCCGTTATCAACTTGAAAAAGTGGCACCGAGTCGGTGCTTTTTTAA
GCTTGGCGTAACTAGATCTTGAGACAAATGGCAGTATTCATCCACAATTTTAAAAGAAAAGGGGGGATTG
GGGGGTACAGTGCAGGGGAAAGAATAGTAGACATAATAGCAACAGACATACAAACTAAAGAATTACAAAA
ACAAATTACAAAAATTCAAAATTTTCGGGTTTATTACAGGGACAGCAGAGATCCACTTTGGCGCCGGCTC
GAGGGGG
Features (pLannotate 1.2.2; 29 found; start..end, strand, type, name):
     14..80      +  CDS            small t antigen (fragment): SV40 (simian virus 40) small t antigen
    106..317     +  promoter       EF-1α core promoter: core promoter for human elongation factor EF-1α
    318..1256    +  intron         EF-1α intron A: intron upstream of the start codon of human EF-1α
   1278..2069    +  CDS            neo: KKA2_KLEPN - Also known as kan, nptII. Experimental evidence at protein level: Swiss-Prot protein existence level 1. Resistance to kanamycin, neomycin, paromomycin, ribostamycin, butirosin and gentamicin B. From Klebsiella pneumoniae.
   2088..2676    +  misc_feature   WPRE: woodchuck hepatitis virus posttranscriptional regulatory element
   2727..2746    +  misc_feature   cPPT/CTS (fragment): central polypurine tract and central termination sequence of HIV-1
   2748..2981    +  LTR            3' LTR (ΔU3): self-inactivating 3' long terminal repeat (LTR) from HIV-1
   3059..3180    +  polyA_signal   SV40 poly(A) signal: SV40 polyadenylation signal
   3220..3355    +  rep_origin     SV40 ori: SV40 origin of replication
   3376..3394    -  promoter       T7 promoter: promoter for bacteriophage T7 RNA polymerase
   3402..3557    +  CDS            lacZα (fragment): LacZα fragment of β-galactosidase; lacZ fragment
   3562..3990    +  rep_origin     f1 ori (sequence partly withheld): f1 bacteriophage origin of replication; arrow indicates direction of (+) strand synthesis
   4043..4147    +  promoter       AmpR promoter: bla
   4148..5008    +  CDS            AmpR: β-lactamase; bla; confers resistance to ampicillin, carbenicillin, and related antibiotics
   5179..5767    +  rep_origin     ori: high-copy-number ColE1/pMB1/pBR322/pUC origin of replication
   5950..6042    +  CDS            lacI (fragment): lac repressor; lacI; The lac repressor binds to the lac operator to inhibit transcription in E. coli. This inhibition can be relieved by adding lactose or isopropyl-β-D-thiogalactopyranoside (IPTG).
   6055..6076    +  protein_bind   CAP binding site: CAP binding activates transcription in the presence of cAMP. E. coli catabolite activator protein
   6091..6121    +  promoter       lac promoter: promoter for the E. coli lac operon
   6129..6145    +  protein_bind   lac operator: The lac repressor binds to the lac operator to inhibit transcription in E. coli. This inhibition can be relieved by adding lactose or isopropyl-β-D-thiogalactopyranoside (IPTG). lac repressor encoded by lacI
   6190..6208    +  promoter       T3 promoter: promoter for bacteriophage T3 RNA polymerase
   6236..6462    +  promoter       RSV promoter: Rous sarcoma virus enhancer/promoter
   6463..6643    +  LTR            5' LTR (truncated): truncated 5' long terminal repeat (LTR) from HIV-1
   6690..6815    +  misc_feature   HIV-1 Ψ: packaging signal of human immunodeficiency virus type 1
   6799..7162    +  CDS            HIV-1 gag (fragment): gag protein from human immunodeficiency virus 1; gag
   7308..7541    +  misc_feature   RRE: The Rev response element (RRE) of HIV-1 allows for Rev-dependent mRNA export from the nucleus to the cytoplasm.
   7918..7944    +  CDS            Rev (fragment): human immunodeficiency virus 1 (HIV-1) Rev protein; rev; enhances nuclear export of unspliced and incompletely spliced viral mRNAs
   7948..8188    +  promoter       U6 promoter: RNA polymerase III promoter for human U6 snRNA
   8218..8293    +  misc_RNA       gRNA scaffold: guide RNA scaffold for the Streptococcus pyogenes CRISPR/Cas9 system
   8349..8466    +  misc_feature   cPPT/CTS: central polypurine tract and central termination sequence of HIV-1
