[The description below was written by a language model from this plasmid's Addgene catalogue record and pLannotate feature annotations shown in this document.]
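Description:
LentiGuide-Neo-CTRLg1 is a third-generation-style, self-inactivating HIV-1 lentiviral transfer plasmid of about 8.5 kb, built on the LentiGuide-Neo backbone, that delivers a non-targeting control guide RNA together with a neomycin resistance marker to mammalian cells. It is maintained in E. coli as a high-copy plasmid through a ColE1/pUC-type origin and selected with ampicillin via the β-lactamase gene. The bacterial portion also carries an f1 origin, T7 and T3 promoters and remnants of the lac region. An SV40 origin and SV40 polyadenylation signal lie just outside the 3' LTR.

The viral genome is transcribed in packaging cells from an RSV promoter fused to a truncated 5' LTR. This makes genome expression Tat-independent. The transcript contains the Ψ packaging signal with an adjoining gag fragment, the Rev response element for nuclear export of the unspliced RNA, and a cPPT/CTS that aids nuclear import of the reverse-transcribed genome. It ends in a ΔU3 3' LTR, which inactivates the LTR promoter after integration.

Two expression units sit between the LTRs. A human U6 RNA polymerase III promoter drives a synthetic spacer, cloned through BsmBI sites, joined to the Streptococcus pyogenes Cas9 guide scaffold. The EF-1α core promoter with its intron A drives the neo gene, followed by a WPRE to enhance transcript expression, so transduced cells can be selected with G418.

The plasmid encodes no Cas9, so the nuclease must be supplied separately. The construct serves as a negative control alongside gene-targeting guides in the same backbone for CRISPR knockout experiments.
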