Addgene plasmid #139450: LentiGuide-Neo-CTRLg1
Purpose: Lentiviral vector with non-targeting gRNA and neomycin selectable marker
Depositing lab: Caroline Goujon. Depositing organization: CNRS, Delegation Occitanie Est. Publication: The interferon-inducible isoform of NCOA7 inhibits endosome-mediated viral entry. Doyle T, Moncorge O, Bonaventure B, Pollpeter D, Lussignol M, Tauziet M, Apolonia L, Catanese MT, Goujon C, Malim MH. Nat Microbiol. 2018 Dec;3(12):1369-1376. doi: 10.1038/s41564-018-0273-9. Epub 2018 Nov 26. PubMed 30478388.
Backbone
  Vector backbone: LentiGuide-Neo
  Backbone manufacturer: Caroline Goujon (Addgene plasmid # 139449)
  Vector type: Mammalian Expression, Lentiviral
  Selectable markers: Neomycin (select with G418)
Growth in bacteria
  Bacterial resistance: Ampicillin, 100 μg/mL
  Growth temperature: 37°C
  Growth strain: NEB Stable
  Copy number: High Copy
Gene/Insert
  Gene/Insert name: Non-targeting sgRNA inserted; resistance gene: neoR
  gRNA/shRNA sequence: g1-CTRL 5_ -agcacgtaatgtccgtggat
  Species: Synthetic
  Promoter: EF-1a / U6
  Cloning method: Restriction Enzyme; 5′ cloning site BsmBI (unknown if destroyed); 3′ cloning site BsmBI (unknown if destroyed)
  Sequencing primers: 5′ n/a
Resource information
  A portion of this plasmid was derived from a plasmid made by: Caroline Goujon (Addgene plasmid # 139449)
Terms and licenses: Academic/Nonprofit Terms; Industry Terms: Not Available to Industry
How to cite: LentiGuide-Neo-CTRLg1 was a gift from Caroline Goujon (Addgene plasmid # 139450 ; http://n2t.net/addgene:139450 ; RRID:Addgene_139450)
